>Addgene plasmid #156847 | pD649-HAsp-SIGLEC16-Fc(DAPA)-AviTag-6xHis | addgene full sequence | sequence record 447076 | Addgene NGS Result
TTTCAATATTATTGAAGCATTTATCAGGGTTATTGTCTCATGAGCGGATACATATTTGAATGTATTTAGA
AAAATAAACAAATAGGGGTCAGTGTTACAACCAATTAACCAATTCTGAACATTATCGCGAGCCCATTTAT
ACCTGAATATGGCTCATAACACCCCTTGCTCATGACCAAAATCCCTTAACGTGAGTTACGCGCGCGTCGT
TCCACTGAGCGTCAGACCCCGTAGAAAAGATCAAAGGATCTTCTTGAGATCCTTTTTTTCTGCGCGTAAT
CTGCTGCTTGCAAACAAAAAAACCACCGCTACCAGCGGTGGTTTGTTTGCCGGATCAAGAGCTACCAACT
CTTTTTCCGAAGGTAACTGGCTTCAGCAGAGCGCAGATACCAAATACTGTTCTTCTAGTGTAGCCGTAGT
TAGCCCACCACTTCAAGAACTCTGTAGCACCGCCTACATACCTCGCTCTGCTAATCCTGTTACCAGTGGC
TGCTGCCAGTGGCGATAAGTCGTGTCTTACCGGGTTGGACTCAAGACGATAGTTACCGGATAAGGCGCAG
CGGTCGGGCTGAACGGGGGGTTCGTGCACACAGCCCAGCTTGGAGCGAACGACCTACACCGAACTGAGAT
ACCTACAGCGTGAGCTATGAGAAAGCGCCACGCTTCCCGAAGGGAGAAAGGCGGACAGGTATCCGGTAAG
CGGCAGGGTCGGAACAGGAGAGCGCACGAGGGAGCTTCCAGGGGGAAACGCCTGGTATCTTTATAGTCCT
GTCGGGTTTCGCCACCTCTGACTTGAGCGTCGATTTTTGTGATGCTCGTCAGGGGGGCGGAGCCTATGGA
AAAACGCCAGCAACGCGGCCTTTTTACGGTTCCTGGCCTTTTGCTGGCCTTTTGCTCACATGTTCTTTCC
TGCGTTATCCCCTGATTCTGTGGATAACCGTATTACCGCCTTTGAGTGAGCTGATACCGCTCGCCGCAGC
CGAACGACCGAGCGCAGCGAGTCAGTGAGCGAGGAAGCGGAAGGCGAGAGTAGGGAACTGCCAGGCATCA
AACTAAGCAGAAGGCCCCTGACGGATGGCCTTTTTGCGTTTCTACAAACTCTTTCTGTGTTGTAAAACGA
CGGCCAGTCTTAAGCTCGGGCCCCCTGGGCGGTTCTGATAACGAGTAATCGTTAATCCGCAAATAACGTA
AAAACCCGCTTCGGCGGGTTTTTTTATGGGGGGAGTTTAGGGAAAGAGCATTTGTCAGAATATTTAAGGG
CGCCTGTCACTTTGCTTGATATATGAGAATTATTTAACCTTATAAATGAGAAAAAAGCAACGCACTTTAA
ATAAGATACGTTGCTTTTTCGATTGATGAACACCTATAATTAAACTATTCATCTATTATTTATGATTTTT
TGTATATACAATATTTCTAGTTTGTTAAAGAGAATTAAGAAAATAAATCTCGAAAATAATAAAGGGAAAA
TCAGTTTTTGATATCAAAATTATACATGTCAACGATAATACAAAATATAATACAAACTATAAGATGTTAT
CAGTATTTATTATCATTTAGAATAAATTTTGTGTCGCCCTTAATTGTGAGCGGATAACAATTACGAGCTT
CATGCACAGTGGCGTTGACTCAATATTGGCCATTAGCCATATTATTCATTGGTTATATAGCATAAATCAA
TATTGGCTATTGGCCATTGCATACGTTGTATCTATATCATAATATGTACATTTATATTGGCTCATGTCCA
ATATGACCGCCATGTTGGCATTGATTATTGACTAGTTATTAATAGTAATCAATTACGGGGTCATTAGTTC
ATAGCCCATATATGGAGTTCCGCGTTACATAACTTACGGTAAATGGCCCGCCTGGCTGACCGCCCAACGA
CCCCCGCCCATTGACGTCAATAATGACGTATGTTCCCATAGTAACGCCAATAGGGACTTTCCATTGACGT
CAATGGGTGGAGTATTTACGGTAAACTGCCCACTTGGCAGTACATCAAGTGTATCATATGCCAAGTACGC
CCCCTATTGACGTCAATGACGGTAAATGGCCCGCCTGGCATTATGCCCAGTACATGACCTTATGGGACTT
TCCTACTTGGCAGTACATCTACGTATTAGTCATCGCTATTACCATGGTGATGCGGTTTTGGCAGTACATC
AATGGGCGTGGATAGCGGTTTGACTCACGGGGATTTCCAAGTCTCCACCCCATTGACGTCAATGGGAGTT
TGTTTTGGCACCAAAATCAACGGGACTTTCCAAAATGTCGTAACAACTCCGCCCCATTGACGCAAATGGG
CGGTAGGCGTGTACGGTGGGAGGTCTATATAAGCAGAGCTCGTTTAGTGAACCGTCAGATCGCCTGGAGA
CGCCATCCACGCTGTTTTGACCTCCATAGAAGACACCGGGACCGATCCAGCCTCCGCGGCCGGGAACGGT
GCATTGGAACGCGGATTCCCCGTGCCAAGAGTGACGTAAGTACCGCCTATAGAGTCTATAGGCCCACCCC
CTTGGCTTCGTTAGAACGCGGCTACAATTAATACATAACCTTATGTATCATACACATACGATTTAGGTGA
CACTATAGAATAACATCCACTTTGCCTTTCTCTCCACAGGTGTCCACTCCCAGGTCCAACTGCACCTCGG
TTCTATCGAAAACGCGCCTGCTAGCGCCACCATGAAGACCATCATTGCCCTGAGCTACATCTTCTGCCTG
GTGTTCGCTGCGGCCGCCAACAAAGATCCTAGCTATAGCCTGCAGGTCCAGAGACAGGTGCCAGTGCCTG
AAGGCCTGTGTGTGATCGTGTCCTGCAACCTGAGCTACCCCAGAGATGGCTGGGATGAGTCTACAGCCGC
CTACGGCTACTGGTTCAAGGGCAGAACAAGCCCTAAAACAGGCGCCCCTGTGGCCACCAACAACCAGAGT
AGAGAAGTGGCCATGAGCACCCGGGACAGATTTCAGCTTACCGGCGATCCTGGCAAGGGCAGCTGTAGCC
TGGTTATCAGAGATGCCCAGAGAGAGGACGAGGCCTGGTACTTCTTCAGAGTGGAACGGGGAAGCAGAGT
GCGGCACAGCTTTCTGAGCAACGCATTCTTCCTGAAAGTGACGGCCCTGACACAGAAACCCGACGTGTAC
ATCCCCGAGACACTGGAACCTGGACAGCCTGTGACCGTGATCTGCGTGTTCAACTGGGCCTTCAAGAAGT
GCCCCGCTCCTAGCTTTTCTTGGACTGGCGCTGCCCTGTCTCCTCGGAGAACAAGACCTAGCACCAGCCA
CTTCAGCGTGCTGAGCTTTACCCCATCTCCTCAGGACCACGACACCGATCTGACCTGCCACGTGGACTTT
AGCAGAAAGGGCGTGTCAGCCCAGAGAACCGTTAGACTGAGAGTGGCCTCACTGGAACTGCAGGGCAACG
TGATCTACCTGGAAGTGCAGAAGGGCCAGTTCCTGAGACTGCTGTGTGCCGCTGATTCTCAGCCTCCTGC
TACACTGTCTTGGGTGCTGCAGGATAGAGTGCTGAGCAGCTCTCACCCTTGGGGCCCTAGAACACTGGGA
CTTGAACTGCCTGGCGTGAAGGCCGGCGATAGCGGCAGATACACATGCAGAGCCGAGAACAGACTGGGCA
GTCAGCAGAGAGCACTGGACCTGAGCGTGCAGTACCCTCCTGAGAACCTGAGAGTGATGGTGTCCCAGGC
CAACCGGACCGTGCTGGAAAATCTGAGAAACGGCACATCTCTGAGAGTGCTGGAAGGCCAGAGCCTGCGG
CTTGTGTGTGTGACACATTCTAGCCCTCCAGCCAGACTGAGCTGGACATGGGGAGAACAAACAGTGGGCC
CTAGCCAGCCTTCTGATCCTGGTGTTCTGCAGCTGCCCAGAGTGCAGATGGAACACGAGGGCGAGTTCAC
CTGTCACGCCAGACATCCTCTGGGCTCCCAGAGAGTGTCCCTGAGCTTTTCTGTGCACTGCAAGAGCGGC
CCCATGACCGGTGGCGCGCCGGGCGGCGACAAGACCCACACCTGCCCCCCCTGCCCAGCTCCAGAACTGC
TGGGAGGGCCTTCCGTGTTCCTGTTCCCCCCCAAGCCCAAGGACACCCTGATGATCAGCAGGACCCCCGA
GGTGACCTGCGTGGTGGTGGCCGTGTCCCACGAGGACCCAGAGGTGAAGTTCAACTGGTACGTGGACGGC
GTGGAGGTGCACAACGCCAAGACCAAGCCCAGAGAGGAGCAGTACAACAGCACCTACAGGGTGGTGTCCG
TGCTGACCGTGCTGCACCAGGACTGGCTGAACGGCAAAGAATACAAGTGCAAAGTCTCCAACAAGGCCCT
GGCTGCCCCAATCGAAAAGACAATCAGCAAGGCCAAGGGCCAGCCACGGGAGCCCCAGGTGTACACCCTG
CCCCCCAGCCGGGAGGAGATGACCAAGAACCAGGTGTCCCTGACCTGTCTGGTGAAGGGCTTCTACCCCA
GCGATATCGCCGTGGAGTGGGAGAGCAACGGCCAGCCCGAGAACAACTACAAGACCACCCCCCCAGTGCT
GGACAGCGACGGCAGCTTCTTCCTGTACAGCAAGCTGACCGTGGACAAGTCCAGGTGGCAGCAGGGCAAC
GTGTTCAGCTGCAGCGTGATGCACGAGGCCCTGCACAACCACTACACCCAGAAGTCCCTGAGCCTGAGCC
CCGGCGGCAGCGGTCTTAATGATATTTTCGAGGCTCAGAAGATTGAGTGGCATGAACACCACCACCATCA
CCACTAAGGCCGGCCTGTAGTCACTGGCACAACGCGTTACCCGGTAAGCCAATCGGGTATACACGGTCGT
CATACTGCAGACAGGGTTCTTCTACTTTGCAAGATAGTCTTGAGTAGTAAAATAAATAGATAGAGAAAAT
CAGCCTCGACTGTGCCTTCTAGTTGCCAGCCATCTGTTGTTTGCCCCTCCCCCGTGCCTTCCTTGACCCT
GGAAGGTGCCACTCCCACTGTCCTTTCCTAATAAAATGAGGAAATTGCATCACAACACTCAACCCTATCT
CGGTCTATTCTTTTGATTTATAAGGGATTTTGCCGATTTCGGCCTATTGGTTAAAAAATGAGCTGATTTA
ACAAAAATTTAACGCGAATTAATTCTGTGGAATGTGTGTCAGTTAGGGTGTGGAAAGTCCCCAGGCTCCC
CAGCAGGCAGAAGTATGCAAAGCATGCATCTCAATTAGTCAGCAACCAGGTGTGGAAAGTCCCCAGGCTC
CCCAGCAGGCAGAAGTATGCAAAGCATGCATCTCAATTAGTCAGCAACCATAGTCCCGCCCCTAACTCCG
CCCATCCCGCCCCTAACTCCGCCCAGTTCCGCCCATTCTCCGCCCCATGGCTGACTAATTTTTTTTATTT
ATGCAGAGGCCGAGGCCGCCTCTGCCTCTGAGCTATTCCAGAAGTAGTGAGGAGGCTTTTTTGGAGGCCT
AGGCTTTTGCAAAAAGCTCCCGGGAGCTTGTATATCCATTTTCGGATCTGATCAGCACGTGTTGACAATT
AATCATCGGCATAGTATATCGGCATAGTATAATACGACAAGGTGAGGAACTAAACCATGACCGAGTACAA
GCCCACGGTGCGCCTCGCCACCCGCGACGACGTCCCCAGGGCCGTACGCACCCTCGCCGCCGCGTTCGCC
GACTACCCCGCCACGCGCCACACCGTCGATCCGGACCGCCACATCGAGCGGGTCACCGAGCTGCAAGAAC
TCTTCCTCACGCGCGTCGGGCTCGACATCGGCAAGGTGTGGGTCGCGGACGACGGCGCCGCGGTGGCGGT
CTGGACCACGCCGGAGAGCGTCGAAGCGGGGGCGGTGTTCGCCGAGATCGGCCCGCGCATGGCCGAGTTG
AGCGGTTCCCGGCTGGCCGCGCAGCAACAGATGGAAGGCCTCCTGGCGCCGCACCGGCCCAAGGAGCCCG
CGTGGTTCCTGGCCACCGTCGGCGTCTCGCCCGACCACCAGGGCAAGGGTCTGGGCAGCGCCGTCGTGCT
CCCCGGAGTGGAGGCGGCCGAGCGCGCCGGGGTGCCCGCCTTCCTGGAGACATCCGCGCCCCGCAACCTC
CCCTTCTACGAGCGGCTCGGCTTCACCGTCACCGCCGACGTCGAGGTGCCCGAAGGACCGCGCACCTGGT
GCATGACCCGCAAGCCCGGTGCCTGACACGTGCTACGAGATTTCGATTCCACCGCCGCCTTCTATGAAAG
GTTGGGCTTCGGAATCGTTTTCCGGGACGCCGGCTGGATGATCCTCCAGCGCGGGGATCTCATGCTGGAG
TTCTTCGCCCACCCCAACTTGTTTATTGCAGCTTATAATGGTTACAAATAAAGCAATAGCATCACAAATT
TCACAAATAAAGCATTTTTTTCACTGCATTCTAGTTGTGGTTTGTCCAAACTCATCAATGTATCTTATCA
TGTCTGTATACCGTCGACCTCTAGCTAGAGCTTGGCGTAATCATGGTCATTACCAATGCTTAATCAGTGA
GGCACCTATCTCAGCGATCTGTCTATTTCGTTCATCCATAGTTGCCTGACTCCCCGTCGTGTAGATAACT
ACGATACGGGAGGGCTTACCATCTGGCCCCAGCGCTGCGATGATACCGCGAGAACCACGCTCACCGGCTC
CGGATTTATCAGCAATAAACCAGCCAGCCGGAAGGGCCGAGCGCAGAAGTGGTCCTGCAACTTTATCCGC
CTCCATCCAGTCTATTAATTGTTGCCGGGAAGCTAGAGTAAGTAGTTCGCCAGTTAATAGTTTGCGCAAC
GTTGTTGCCATCGCTACAGGCATCGTGGTGTCACGCTCGTCGTTTGGTATGGCTTCATTCAGCTCCGGTT
CCCAACGATCAAGGCGAGTTACATGATCCCCCATGTTGTGCAAAAAAGCGGTTAGCTCCTTCGGTCCTCC
GATCGTTGTCAGAAGTAAGTTGGCCGCAGTGTTATCACTCATGGTTATGGCAGCACTGCATAATTCTCTT
ACTGTCATGCCATCCGTAAGATGCTTTTCTGTGACTGGTGAGTACTCAACCAAGTCATTCTGAGAATAGT
GTATGCGGCGACCGAGTTGCTCTTGCCCGGCGTCAATACGGGATAATACCGCGCCACATAGCAGAACTTT
AAAAGTGCTCATCATTGGAAAACGTTCTTCGGGGCGAAAACTCTCAAGGATCTTACCGCTGTTGAGATCC
AGTTCGATGTAACCCACTCGTGCACCCAACTGATCTTCAGCATCTTTTACTTTCACCAGCGTTTCTGGGT
GAGCAAAAACAGGAAGGCAAAATGCCGCAAAAAAGGGAATAAGGGCGACACGGAAATGTTGAATACTCAT
ATTCTTCCTT
Features (pLannotate 1.2.2; 21 found; start..end, strand, type, name):
    119..143     -  CDS            KanR (fragment): aminoglycoside phosphotransferase; aph(3')-Ia; confers resistance to kanamycin
    254..842     +  rep_origin     ori: high-copy-number ColE1/pMB1/pBR322/pUC origin of replication
   1067..1084    +  terminator     rrnB T2 terminator (fragment): transcription terminator T2 from the E. coli rrnB gene
   1109..1128    -  CDS            lacZα (fragment): LacZα fragment of β-galactosidase; lacZ fragment
   1584..1600    +  protein_bind   lac operator: The lac repressor binds to the lac operator to inhibit transcription in E. coli. This inhibition can be relieved by adding lactose or isopropyl-β-D-thiogalactopyranoside (IPTG). lac repressor encoded by lacI
   1843..2146    +  enhancer       CMV enhancer: human cytomegalovirus immediate early enhancer
   2147..2350    +  promoter       CMV promoter: human cytomegalovirus (CMV) immediate early promoter
   2486..2529    +  intron         CMV intron (fragment): modified intron A from human cytomegalovirus
   2581..2599    +  promoter       SP6 promoter: promoter for bacteriophage SP6 RNA polymerase
   2603..2640    +  CDS            IgH signal sequence (fragment): signal sequence from the mouse immunoglobulin heavy chain variable region
   2737..3978    +  CDS            SIGLEC11 (fragment): SIG11_HUMAN - Experimental evidence at protein level: Swiss-Prot protein existence level 1. Putative adhesion molecule that mediates sialic-acid dependent binding to cells. Preferentially binds to alpha-2,8-linked sialic acid. The sialic acid recognition site may be masked by cis interactions with sialic acids on the same cell surface. In the immune response, may act as an inhibitory receptor upon ligand induced tyrosine phosphorylation by recruiting cytoplasmic phosphatase(s) via their SH2 domain(s) that block signal transduction through dephosphorylation of signaling molecules. From Homo sap
   4018..4695    +  CDS            IGHG1 (fragment): IGHG1_HUMAN - Experimental evidence at protein level: Swiss-Prot protein existence level 1. Constant region of immunoglobulin heavy chains. Immunoglobulins, also known as antibodies, are membrane-bound or secreted glycoproteins produced by B lymphocytes. In the recognition phase of humoral immunity, the membrane-bound immunoglobulins serve as receptors which, upon binding of a specific antigen, trigger the clonal expansion and differentiation of B lymphocytes into immunoglobulins- secreting plasma cells. Secreted immunoglobulins mediate the effector phase of humoral immunity, which results in
   4910..5021    +  polyA_signal   bGH poly(A) signal: bovine growth hormone polyadenylation signal
   5022..5130    +  rep_origin     f1 ori (fragment): f1 bacteriophage origin of replication; arrow indicates direction of (+) strand synthesis
   5144..5473    +  promoter       SV40 promoter: SV40 enhancer and early promoter
   5521..5568    +  promoter       EM7 promoter: synthetic bacterial promoter&nbsp
   5587..6186    +  CDS            PuroR (fragment): puromycin N-acetyltransferase; pac from Streptomyces; confers resistance to puromycin
   6196..6321    +  CDS            ble (fragment): BLE_KLEPN - Experimental evidence at protein level: Swiss-Prot protein existence level 1. Binding protein with a strong affinity to the bleomycin family of antibiotics. Binds to CL990; an antimitotic-antibiotic compound. From Klebsiella pneumoniae.
   6316..6437    +  polyA_signal   SV40 poly(A) signal: SV40 polyadenylation signal
   6490..7350    -  CDS            AmpR: β-lactamase; bla; confers resistance to ampicillin, carbenicillin, and related antibiotics
   7353..89      -  promoter       AmpR promoter (fragment) (across the origin): bla
