[The description below was written by a language model from this plasmid's Addgene catalogue record and pLannotate feature annotations shown in this document.]
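Description:
pD649-HAsp-SIGLEC16-Fc(DAPA)-AviTag-6xHis is a mammalian expression plasmid built on the pD649 backbone for producing the extracellular domain of human SIGLEC16 as a secreted Fc fusion protein. It is maintained in E. coli at high copy through a ColE1/pUC-type origin and selected with ampicillin via the β-lactamase gene. The feature table also shows an SV40 early promoter and EM7 promoter driving a puromycin N-acetyltransferase gene followed by an SV40 poly(A) signal, which could allow puromycin selection in mammalian cells, although the catalogue entry does not mention this use. Short fragments of KanR, lacZα, ble and an f1 origin are annotated and appear to be non-functional remnants.

Expression is driven by the CMV enhancer/promoter with a partial CMV intron A, followed by an SP6 promoter that also serves as a sequencing primer site. The open reading frame starts with a signal peptide ("HAsp" in the name; the annotation software matched part of it to an immunoglobulin heavy chain signal sequence) that directs the product into the secretory pathway. The roughly 1.25 kb SIGLEC16 ectodomain follows, cloned between retained NotI and AscI sites. The automated annotation labels this segment as SIGLEC11, most likely reflecting the close similarity between the extracellular regions of these paired receptors rather than a different insert. Downstream lie a human IgG1 Fc carrying the D265A and P329A (DAPA) mutations, which reduce Fc effector binding, an AviTag for site-specific biotinylation by BirA, and a 6xHis tag for metal-affinity purification, ending with a bGH poly(A) signal. The plasmid belongs to a collection made for mapping interactions among human IgSF cell-surface proteins. The depositor notes that some members may carry an IS4-like transposase upstream of the CMV promoter.
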