Addgene plasmid #156847: pD649-HAsp-SIGLEC16-Fc(DAPA)-AviTag-6xHis
Purpose: Mammalian expression of cell-surface protein extracellular domain fused to Fc(DAPA)-Avi-6xHis. Protein is secreted from cells.
Depositing lab: Chris Garcia. Depositing organization: Stanford University. Publication: A Human IgSF Cell-Surface Interactome Reveals a Complex Network of Protein-Protein Interactions. Wojtowicz WM, Vielmetter J, Fernandes RA, Siepe DH, Eastman CL, Chisholm GB, Cox S, Klock H, Anderson PW, Rue SM, Miller JJ, Glaser SM, Bragstad ML, Vance J, Lam AW, Lesley SA, Zinn K, Garcia KC. Cell. 2020 Aug 20;182(4):1027-1043.e17. doi: 10.1016/j.cell.2020.07.025. PubMed 32822567.
Backbone
  Vector backbone: pD649
  Backbone size w/o insert (bp): 6106
  Vector type: Mammalian Expression
Growth in bacteria
  Bacterial resistance: Ampicillin, 100 μg/mL
  Growth temperature: 37°C
  Growth strain: DH5alpha
  Copy number: High Copy
Gene/Insert
  Gene/Insert name: SIGLEC16 (alt name: SIG16)
  Species: H. sapiens (human)
  Insert size (bp): 1254
  Mutation: Fc region of human IgG contains D265A and P329A mutations (DAPA)
  Entrez Gene: SIGLEC16 (a.k.a. SIGLECP16, Siglec-P16)
  Promoter: CMV/SP6
  Tag / fusion protein: Fc(DAPA)-AviTag-6xHis (C terminal on backbone)
  Cloning method: Restriction Enzyme; 5′ cloning site GCGGCCGC (not destroyed); 3′ cloning site GGCGCGCC (not destroyed)
  Sequencing primers: 5′ ATTTAGGTGACACTATAG; 3′ CACGTACCAGTTGAACTTCACC
Resource information
  A portion of this plasmid was derived from a plasmid made by: synthesis by ThermoFisher
Terms and licenses: Academic/Nonprofit Terms; Industry Terms: Not Available to Industry
Depositor comments: Some plasmids in this collection may have an IS4-like element ISVsa5 family transposase upstream of the CMV promoter.
How to cite: pD649-HAsp-SIGLEC16-Fc(DAPA)-AviTag-6xHis was a gift from Chris Garcia (Addgene plasmid # 156847 ; http://n2t.net/addgene:156847 ; RRID:Addgene_156847)
