>Addgene plasmid #156847 | pD649-HAsp-SIGLEC16-Fc(DAPA)-AviTag-6xHis | depositor partial sequence | sequence record 302804 | insert (extracellular domain)
AACAAAGATCCTAGCTATAGCCTGCAGGTCCAGAGACAGGTGCCAGTGCCTGAAGGCCTGTGTGTGATCG
TGTCCTGCAACCTGAGCTACCCCAGAGATGGCTGGGATGAGTCTACAGCCGCCTACGGCTACTGGTTCAA
GGGCAGAACAAGCCCTAAAACAGGCGCCCCTGTGGCCACCAACAACCAGAGTAGAGAAGTGGCCATGAGC
ACCCGGGACAGATTTCAGCTTACCGGCGATCCTGGCAAGGGCAGCTGTAGCCTGGTTATCAGAGATGCCC
AGAGAGAGGACGAGGCCTGGTACTTCTTCAGAGTGGAACGGGGAAGCAGAGTGCGGCACAGCTTTCTGAG
CAACGCATTCTTCCTGAAAGTGACGGCCCTGACACAGAAACCCGACGTGTACATCCCCGAGACACTGGAA
CCTGGACAGCCTGTGACCGTGATCTGCGTGTTCAACTGGGCCTTCAAGAAGTGCCCCGCTCCTAGCTTTT
CTTGGACTGGCGCTGCCCTGTCTCCTCGGAGAACAAGACCTAGCACCAGCCACTTCAGCGTGCTGAGCTT
TACCCCATCTCCTCAGGACCACGACACCGATCTGACCTGCCACGTGGACTTTAGCAGAAAGGGCGTGTCA
GCCCAGAGAACCGTTAGACTGAGAGTGGCCTCACTGGAACTGCAGGGCAACGTGATCTACCTGGAAGTGC
AGAAGGGCCAGTTCCTGAGACTGCTGTGTGCCGCTGATTCTCAGCCTCCTGCTACACTGTCTTGGGTGCT
GCAGGATAGAGTGCTGAGCAGCTCTCACCCTTGGGGCCCTAGAACACTGGGACTTGAACTGCCTGGCGTG
AAGGCCGGCGATAGCGGCAGATACACATGCAGAGCCGAGAACAGACTGGGCAGTCAGCAGAGAGCACTGG
ACCTGAGCGTGCAGTACCCTCCTGAGAACCTGAGAGTGATGGTGTCCCAGGCCAACCGGACCGTGCTGGA
AAATCTGAGAAACGGCACATCTCTGAGAGTGCTGGAAGGCCAGAGCCTGCGGCTTGTGTGTGTGACACAT
TCTAGCCCTCCAGCCAGACTGAGCTGGACATGGGGAGAACAAACAGTGGGCCCTAGCCAGCCTTCTGATC
CTGGTGTTCTGCAGCTGCCCAGAGTGCAGATGGAACACGAGGGCGAGTTCACCTGTCACGCCAGACATCC
TCTGGGCTCCCAGAGAGTGTCCCTGAGCTTTTCTGTGCACTGCAAGAGCGGCCCCATGACCGGT
